>Addgene plasmid #138686 | pLenti-Puro-sgBRSK1 | addgene full sequence | sequence record 273052 | Addgene NGS Result
TGATGCGGTTTTGGCAGTACATCAATGGGCGTGGATAGCGGTTTGACTCACGGGGATTTCCAAGTCTCCA
CCCCATTGACGTCAATGGGAGTTTGTTTTGGCACCAAAATCAACGGGACTTTCCAAAATGTCGTAACAAC
TCCGCCCCATTGACGCAAATGGGCGGTAGGCGTGTACGGTGGGAGGTCTATATAAGCAGCGCGTTTTGCC
TGTACTGGGTCTCTCTGGTTAGACCAGATCTGAGCCTGGGAGCTCTCTGGCTAACTAGGGAACCCACTGC
TTAAGCCTCAATAAAGCTTGCCTTGAGTGCTTCAAGTAGTGTGTGCCCGTCTGTTGTGTGACTCTGGTAA
CTAGAGATCCCTCAGACCCTTTTAGTCAGTGTGGAAAATCTCTAGCAGTGGCGCCCGAACAGGGACTTGA
AAGCGAAAGGGAAACCAGAGGAGCTCTCTCGACGCAGGACTCGGCTTGCTGAAGCGCGCACGGCAAGAGG
CGAGGGGCGGCGACTGGTGAGTACGCCAAAAATTTTGACTAGCGGAGGCTAGAAGGAGAGAGATGGGTGC
GAGAGCGTCAGTATTAAGCGGGGGAGAATTAGATCGCGATGGGAAAAAATTCGGTTAAGGCCAGGGGGAA
AGAAAAAATATAAATTAAAACATATAGTATGGGCAAGCAGGGAGCTAGAACGATTCGCAGTTAATCCTGG
CCTGTTAGAAACATCAGAAGGCTGTAGACAAATACTGGGACAGCTACAACCATCCCTTCAGACAGGATCA
GAAGAACTTAGATCATTATATAATACAGTAGCAACCCTCTATTGTGTGCATCAAAGGATAGAGATAAAAG
ACACCAAGGAAGCTTTAGACAAGATAGAGGAAGAGCAAAACAAAAGTAAGACCACCGCACAGCAAGCGGC
CGCTGATCTTCAGACCTGGAGGAGGAGATATGAGGGACAATTGGAGAAGTGAATTATATAAATATAAAGT
AGTAAAAATTGAACCATTAGGAGTAGCACCCACCAAGGCAAAGAGAAGAGTGGTGCAGAGAGAAAAAAGA
GCAGTGGGAATAGGAGCTTTGTTCCTTGGGTTCTTGGGAGCAGCAGGAAGCACTATGGGCGCAGCGTCAA
TGACGCTGACGGTACAGGCCAGACAATTATTGTCTGGTATAGTGCAGCAGCAGAACAATTTGCTGAGGGC
TATTGAGGCGCAACAGCATCTGTTGCAACTCACAGTCTGGGGCATCAAGCAGCTCCAGGCAAGAATCCTG
GCTGTGGAAAGATACCTAAAGGATCAACAGCTCCTGGGGATTTGGGGTTGCTCTGGAAAACTCATTTGCA
CCACTGCTGTGCCTTGGAATGCTAGTTGGAGTAATAAATCTCTGGAACAGATTTGGAATCACACGACCTG
GATGGAGTGGGACAGAGAAATTAACAATTACACAAGCTTAATACACTCCTTAATTGAAGAATCGCAAAAC
CAGCAAGAAAAGAATGAACAAGAATTATTGGAATTAGATAAATGGGCAAGTTTGTGGAATTGGTTTAACA
TAACAAATTGGCTGTGGTATATAAAATTATTCATAATGATAGTAGGAGGCTTGGTAGGTTTAAGAATAGT
TTTTGCTGTACTTTCTATAGTGAATAGAGTTAGGCAGGGATATTCACCATTATCGTTTCAGACCCACCTC
CCAACCCCGAGGGGACCCGACAGGCCCGAAGGAATAGAAGAAGAAGGTGGAGAGAGAGACAGAGACAGAT
CCATTCGATTAGTGAACGGATCGGCACTGCGTGCGCCAATTCTGCAGACAAATGGCAGTATTCATCCACA
ATTTTAAAAGAAAAGGGGGGATTGGGGGGTACAGTGCAGGGGAAAGAATAGTAGACATAATAGCAACAGA
CATACAAACTAAAGAATTACAAAAACAAATTACAAAAATTCAAAATTTTCGGGTTTATTACAGGGACAGC
AGAGATCCAGTTTGGTTAATTAAGGTACCGAGGGCCTATTTCCCATGATTCCTTCATATTTGCATATACG
ATACAAGGCTGTTAGAGAGATAATTAGAATTAATTTGACTGTAAACACAAAGATATTAGTACAAAATACG
TGACGTAGAAAGTAATAATTTCTTGGGTAGTTTGCAGTTTTAAAATTATGTTTTAAAATGGACTATCATA
TGCTTACCGTAACTTGAAAGTATTTCGATTTCTTGGCTTTATATATCTTGTGGAAAGGACGAAACACCGG
GTGAGCTATTCGACTACCGTTTTAGAGCTAGAAATAGCAAGTTAAAATAAGGCTAGTCCGTTATCAACTT
GAAAAAGTGGCACCGAGTCGGTGCTTTTTTGAATTCGCTAGCTAGGTCTTGAAAGGAGTGGGAATTGGCT
CCGGTGCCCGTCAGTGGGCAGAGCGCACATCGCCCACAGTCCCCGAGAAGTTGGGGGGAGGGGTCGGCAA
TTGATCCGGTGCCTAGAGAAGGTGGCGCGGGGTAAACTGGGAAAGTGATGTCGTGTACTGGCTCCGCCTT
TTTCCCGAGGGTGGGGGAGAACCGTATATAAGTGCAGTAGTCGCCGTGAACGTTCTTTTTCGCAACGGGT
TTGCCGCCAGAACACAGGACCGGTTCTAGAGCGCTGCCACCATGGACAAGAAGTACAGCATCGGCCTGGA
CATCGGCACCAACTCTGTGGGCTGGGCCGTGATCACCGACGAGTACAAGGTGCCCAGCAAGAAATTCAAG
GTGCTGGGCAACACCGACCGGCACAGCATCAAGAAGAACCTGATCGGAGCCCTGCTGTTCGACAGCGGCG
AAACAGCCGAGGCCACCCGGCTGAAGAGAACCGCCAGAAGAAGATACACCAGACGGAAGAACCGGATCTG
CTATCTGCAAGAGATCTTCAGCAACGAGATGGCCAAGGTGGACGACAGCTTCTTCCACAGACTGGAAGAG
TCCTTCCTGGTGGAAGAGGATAAGAAGCACGAGCGGCACCCCATCTTCGGCAACATCGTGGACGAGGTGG
CCTACCACGAGAAGTACCCCACCATCTACCACCTGAGAAAGAAACTGGTGGACAGCACCGACAAGGCCGA
CCTGCGGCTGATCTATCTGGCCCTGGCCCACATGATCAAGTTCCGGGGCCACTTCCTGATCGAGGGCGAC
CTGAACCCCGACAACAGCGACGTGGACAAGCTGTTCATCCAGCTGGTGCAGACCTACAACCAGCTGTTCG
AGGAAAACCCCATCAACGCCAGCGGCGTGGACGCCAAGGCCATCCTGTCTGCCAGACTGAGCAAGAGCAG
ACGGCTGGAAAATCTGATCGCCCAGCTGCCCGGCGAGAAGAAGAATGGCCTGTTCGGAAACCTGATTGCC
CTGAGCCTGGGCCTGACCCCCAACTTCAAGAGCAACTTCGACCTGGCCGAGGATGCCAAACTGCAGCTGA
GCAAGGACACCTACGACGACGACCTGGACAACCTGCTGGCCCAGATCGGCGACCAGTACGCCGACCTGTT
TCTGGCCGCCAAGAACCTGTCCGACGCCATCCTGCTGAGCGACATCCTGAGAGTGAACACCGAGATCACC
AAGGCCCCCCTGAGCGCCTCTATGATCAAGAGATACGACGAGCACCACCAGGACCTGACCCTGCTGAAAG
CTCTCGTGCGGCAGCAGCTGCCTGAGAAGTACAAAGAGATTTTCTTCGACCAGAGCAAGAACGGCTACGC
CGGCTACATTGACGGCGGAGCCAGCCAGGAAGAGTTCTACAAGTTCATCAAGCCCATCCTGGAAAAGATG
GACGGCACCGAGGAACTGCTCGTGAAGCTGAACAGAGAGGACCTGCTGCGGAAGCAGCGGACCTTCGACA
ACGGCAGCATCCCCCACCAGATCCACCTGGGAGAGCTGCACGCCATTCTGCGGCGGCAGGAAGATTTTTA
CCCATTCCTGAAGGACAACCGGGAAAAGATCGAGAAGATCCTGACCTTCCGCATCCCCTACTACGTGGGC
CCTCTGGCCAGGGGAAACAGCAGATTCGCCTGGATGACCAGAAAGAGCGAGGAAACCATCACCCCCTGGA
ACTTCGAGGAAGTGGTGGACAAGGGCGCTTCCGCCCAGAGCTTCATCGAGCGGATGACCAACTTCGATAA
GAACCTGCCCAACGAGAAGGTGCTGCCCAAGCACAGCCTGCTGTACGAGTACTTCACCGTGTATAACGAG
CTGACCAAAGTGAAATACGTGACCGAGGGAATGAGAAAGCCCGCCTTCCTGAGCGGCGAGCAGAAAAAGG
CCATCGTGGACCTGCTGTTCAAGACCAACCGGAAAGTGACCGTGAAGCAGCTGAAAGAGGACTACTTCAA
GAAAATCGAGTGCTTCGACTCCGTGGAAATCTCCGGCGTGGAAGATCGGTTCAACGCCTCCCTGGGCACA
TACCACGATCTGCTGAAAATTATCAAGGACAAGGACTTCCTGGACAATGAGGAAAACGAGGACATTCTGG
AAGATATCGTGCTGACCCTGACACTGTTTGAGGACAGAGAGATGATCGAGGAACGGCTGAAAACCTATGC
CCACCTGTTCGACGACAAAGTGATGAAGCAGCTGAAGCGGCGGAGATACACCGGCTGGGGCAGGCTGAGC
CGGAAGCTGATCAACGGCATCCGGGACAAGCAGTCCGGCAAGACAATCCTGGATTTCCTGAAGTCCGACG
GCTTCGCCAACAGAAACTTCATGCAGCTGATCCACGACGACAGCCTGACCTTTAAAGAGGACATCCAGAA
AGCCCAGGTGTCCGGCCAGGGCGATAGCCTGCACGAGCACATTGCCAATCTGGCCGGCAGCCCCGCCATT
AAGAAGGGCATCCTGCAGACAGTGAAGGTGGTGGACGAGCTCGTGAAAGTGATGGGCCGGCACAAGCCCG
AGAACATCGTGATCGAAATGGCCAGAGAGAACCAGACCACCCAGAAGGGACAGAAGAACAGCCGCGAGAG
AATGAAGCGGATCGAAGAGGGCATCAAAGAGCTGGGCAGCCAGATCCTGAAAGAACACCCCGTGGAAAAC
ACCCAGCTGCAGAACGAGAAGCTGTACCTGTACTACCTGCAGAATGGGCGGGATATGTACGTGGACCAGG
AACTGGACATCAACCGGCTGTCCGACTACGATGTGGACCATATCGTGCCTCAGAGCTTTCTGAAGGACGA
CTCCATCGACAACAAGGTGCTGACCAGAAGCGACAAGAACCGGGGCAAGAGCGACAACGTGCCCTCCGAA
GAGGTCGTGAAGAAGATGAAGAACTACTGGCGGCAGCTGCTGAACGCCAAGCTGATTACCCAGAGAAAGT
TCGACAATCTGACCAAGGCCGAGAGAGGCGGCCTGAGCGAACTGGATAAGGCCGGCTTCATCAAGAGACA
GCTGGTGGAAACCCGGCAGATCACAAAGCACGTGGCACAGATCCTGGACTCCCGGATGAACACTAAGTAC
GACGAGAATGACAAGCTGATCCGGGAAGTGAAAGTGATCACCCTGAAGTCCAAGCTGGTGTCCGATTTCC
GGAAGGATTTCCAGTTTTACAAAGTGCGCGAGATCAACAACTACCACCACGCCCACGACGCCTACCTGAA
CGCCGTCGTGGGAACCGCCCTGATCAAAAAGTACCCTAAGCTGGAAAGCGAGTTCGTGTACGGCGACTAC
AAGGTGTACGACGTGCGGAAGATGATCGCCAAGAGCGAGCAGGAAATCGGCAAGGCTACCGCCAAGTACT
TCTTCTACAGCAACATCATGAACTTTTTCAAGACCGAGATTACCCTGGCCAACGGCGAGATCCGGAAGCG
GCCTCTGATCGAGACAAACGGCGAAACCGGGGAGATCGTGTGGGATAAGGGCCGGGATTTTGCCACCGTG
CGGAAAGTGCTGAGCATGCCCCAAGTGAATATCGTGAAAAAGACCGAGGTGCAGACAGGCGGCTTCAGCA
AAGAGTCTATCCTGCCCAAGAGGAACAGCGATAAGCTGATCGCCAGAAAGAAGGACTGGGACCCTAAGAA
GTACGGCGGCTTCGACAGCCCCACCGTGGCCTATTCTGTGCTGGTGGTGGCCAAAGTGGAAAAGGGCAAG
TCCAAGAAACTGAAGAGTGTGAAAGAGCTGCTGGGGATCACCATCATGGAAAGAAGCAGCTTCGAGAAGA
ATCCCATCGACTTTCTGGAAGCCAAGGGCTACAAAGAAGTGAAAAAGGACCTGATCATCAAGCTGCCTAA
GTACTCCCTGTTCGAGCTGGAAAACGGCCGGAAGAGAATGCTGGCCTCTGCCGGCGAACTGCAGAAGGGA
AACGAACTGGCCCTGCCCTCCAAATATGTGAACTTCCTGTACCTGGCCAGCCACTATGAGAAGCTGAAGG
GCTCCCCCGAGGATAATGAGCAGAAACAGCTGTTTGTGGAACAGCACAAGCACTACCTGGACGAGATCAT
CGAGCAGATCAGCGAGTTCTCCAAGAGAGTGATCCTGGCCGACGCTAATCTGGACAAAGTGCTGTCCGCC
TACAACAAGCACCGGGATAAGCCCATCAGAGAGCAGGCCGAGAATATCATCCACCTGTTTACCCTGACCA
ATCTGGGAGCCCCTGCCGCCTTCAAGTACTTTGACACCACCATCGACCGGAAGAGGTACACCAGCACCAA
AGAGGTGCTGGACGCCACCCTGATCCACCAGAGCATCACCGGCCTGTACGAGACACGGATCGACCTGTCT
CAGCTGGGAGGCGACAAGCGACCTGCCGCCACAAAGAAGGCTGGACAGGCTAAGAAGAAGAAAGATTACA
AAGACGATGACGATAAGGGATCCGGCGCAACAAACTTCTCTCTGCTGAAACAAGCCGGAGATGTCGAAGA
GAATCCTGGACCGACCGAGTACAAGCCCACGGTGCGCCTCGCCACCCGCGACGACGTCCCCAGGGCCGTA
CGCACCCTCGCCGCCGCGTTCGCCGACTACCCCGCCACGCGCCACACCGTCGATCCGGACCGCCACATCG
AGCGGGTCACCGAGCTGCAAGAACTCTTCCTCACGCGCGTCGGGCTCGACATCGGCAAGGTGTGGGTCGC
GGACGACGGCGCCGCGGTGGCGGTCTGGACCACGCCGGAGAGCGTCGAAGCGGGGGCGGTGTTCGCCGAG
ATCGGCCCGCGCATGGCCGAGTTGAGCGGTTCCCGGCTGGCCGCGCAGCAACAGATGGAAGGCCTCCTGG
CGCCGCACCGGCCCAAGGAGCCCGCGTGGTTCCTGGCCACCGTCGGAGTCTCGCCCGACCACCAGGGCAA
GGGTCTGGGCAGCGCCGTCGTGCTCCCCGGAGTGGAGGCGGCCGAGCGCGCCGGGGTGCCCGCCTTCCTG
GAGACCTCCGCGCCCCGCAACCTCCCCTTCTACGAGCGGCTCGGCTTCACCGTCACCGCCGACGTCGAGG
TGCCCGAAGGACCGCGCACCTGGTGCATGACCCGCAAGCCCGGTGCCTGAACGCGTTAAGTCGACAATCA
ACCTCTGGATTACAAAATTTGTGAAAGATTGACTGGTATTCTTAACTATGTTGCTCCTTTTACGCTATGT
GGATACGCTGCTTTAATGCCTTTGTATCATGCTATTGCTTCCCGTATGGCTTTCATTTTCTCCTCCTTGT
ATAAATCCTGGTTGCTGTCTCTTTATGAGGAGTTGTGGCCCGTTGTCAGGCAACGTGGCGTGGTGTGCAC
TGTGTTTGCTGACGCAACCCCCACTGGTTGGGGCATTGCCACCACCTGTCAGCTCCTTTCCGGGACTTTC
GCTTTCCCCCTCCCTATTGCCACGGCGGAACTCATCGCCGCCTGCCTTGCCCGCTGCTGGACAGGGGCTC
GGCTGTTGGGCACTGACAATTCCGTGGTGTTGTCGGGGAAATCATCGTCCTTTCCTTGGCTGCTCGCCTG
TGTTGCCACCTGGATTCTGCGCGGGACGTCCTTCTGCTACGTCCCTTCGGCCCTCAATCCAGCGGACCTT
CCTTCCCGCGGCCTGCTGCCGGCTCTGCGGCCTCTTCCGCGTCTTCGCCTTCGCCCTCAGACGAGTCGGA
TCTCCCTTTGGGCCGCCTCCCCGCGTCGACTTTAAGACCAATGACTTACAAGGCAGCTGTAGATCTTAGC
CACTTTTTAAAAGAAAAGGGGGGACTGGAAGGGCTAATTCACTCCCAACGAAGACAAGATCTGCTTTTTG
CTTGTACTGGGTCTCTCTGGTTAGACCAGATCTGAGCCTGGGAGCTCTCTGGCTAACTAGGGAACCCACT
GCTTAAGCCTCAATAAAGCTTGCCTTGAGTGCTTCAAGTAGTGTGTGCCCGTCTGTTGTGTGACTCTGGT
AACTAGAGATCCCTCAGACCCTTTTAGTCAGTGTGGAAAATCTCTAGCAGGGCCCGTTTAAACCCGCTGA
TCAGCCTCGACTGTGCCTTCTAGTTGCCAGCCATCTGTTGTTTGCCCCTCCCCCGTGCCTTCCTTGACCC
TGGAAGGTGCCACTCCCACTGTCCTTTCCTAATAAAATGAGGAAATTGCATCGCATTGTCTGAGTAGGTG
TCATTCTATTCTGGGGGGTGGGGTGGGGCAGGACAGCAAGGGGGAGGATTGGGAAGACAATAGCAGGCAT
GCTGGGGATGCGGTGGGCTCTATGGCTTCTGAGGCGGAAAGAACCAGCTGGGGCTCTAGGGGGTATCCCC
[124 nt withheld, positions 8681-8804]
C
[91 nt withheld, positions 8806-8896]
A
[49 nt withheld, positions 8898-8946]
CCTTTGACGTTGGAGTCCACGTTCTTT
[37 nt withheld, positions 8974-9010]
ACCCTATCTCGGTCTATTCTTTTGATTTATAAGGGATTTTGCCGATTTCGGCCTATTGGTTAAAAAATGA
GCTGATTTAACAAAAATTTAACGCGAATTAATTCTGTGGAATGTGTGTCAGTTAGGGTGTGGAAAGTCCC
CAGGCTCCCCAGCAGGCAGAAGTATGCAAAGCATGCATCTCAATTAGTCAGCAACCAGGTGTGGAAAGTC
CCCAGGCTCCCCAGCAGGCAGAAGTATGCAAAGCATGCATCTCAATTAGTCAGCAACCATAGTCCCGCCC
CTAACTCCGCCCATCCCGCCCCTAACTCCGCCCAGTTCCGCCCATTCTCCGCCCCATGGCTGACTAATTT
TTTTTATTTATGCAGAGGCCGAGGCCGCCTCTGCCTCTGAGCTATTCCAGAAGTAGTGAGGAGGCTTTTT
TGGAGGCCTAGGCTTTTGCAAAAAGCTCCCGGGAGCTTGTATATCCATTTTCGGATCTGATCAGCACGTG
TTGACAATTAATCATCGGCATAGTATATCGGCATAGTATAATACGACAAGGTGAGGAACTAAACCATGGC
CAAGTTGACCAGTGCCGTTCCGGTGCTCACCGCGCGCGACGTCGCCGGAGCGGTCGAGTTCTGGACCGAC
CGGCTCGGGTTCTCCCGGGACTTCGTGGAGGACGACTTCGCCGGTGTGGTCCGGGACGACGTGACCCTGT
TCATCAGCGCGGTCCAGGACCAGGTGGTGCCGGACAACACCCTGGCCTGGGTGTGGGTGCGCGGCCTGGA
CGAGCTGTACGCCGAGTGGTCGGAGGTCGTGTCCACGAACTTCCGGGACGCCTCCGGGCCGGCCATGACC
GAGATCGGCGAGCAGCCGTGGGGGCGGGAGTTCGCCCTGCGCGACCCGGCCGGCAACTGCGTGCACTTCG
TGGCCGAGGAGCAGGACTGACACGTGCTACGAGATTTCGATTCCACCGCCGCCTTCTATGAAAGGTTGGG
CTTCGGAATCGTTTTCCGGGACGCCGGCTGGATGATCCTCCAGCGCGGGGATCTCATGCTGGAGTTCTTC
GCCCACCCCAACTTGTTTATTGCAGCTTATAATGGTTACAAATAAAGCAATAGCATCACAAATTTCACAA
ATAAAGCATTTTTTTCACTGCATTCTAGTTGTGGTTTGTCCAAACTCATCAATGTATCTTATCATGTCTG
TATACCGTCGACCTCTAGCTAGAGCTTGGCGTAATCATGGTCATAGCTGTTTCCTGTGTGAAATTGTTAT
CCGCTCACAATTCCACACAACATACGAGCCGGAAGCATAAAGTGTAAAGCCTGGGGTGCCTAATGAGTGA
GCTAACTCACATTAATTGCGTTGCGCTCACTGCCCGCTTTCCAGTCGGGAAACCTGTCGTGCCAGCTGCA
TTAATGAATCGGCCAACGCGCGGGGAGAGGCGGTTTGCGTATTGGGCGCTCTTCCGCTTCCTCGCTCACT
GACTCGCTGCGCTCGGTCGTTCGGCTGCGGCGAGCGGTATCAGCTCACTCAAAGGCGGTAATACGGTTAT
CCACAGAATCAGGGGATAACGCAGGAAAGAACATGTGAGCAAAAGGCCAGCAAAAGGCCAGGAACCGTAA
AAAGGCCGCGTTGCTGGCGTTTTTCCATAGGCTCCGCCCCCCTGACGAGCATCACAAAAATCGACGCTCA
AGTCAGAGGTGGCGAAACCCGACAGGACTATAAAGATACCAGGCGTTTCCCCCTGGAAGCTCCCTCGTGC
GCTCTCCTGTTCCGACCCTGCCGCTTACCGGATACCTGTCCGCCTTTCTCCCTTCGGGAAGCGTGGCGCT
TTCTCATAGCTCACGCTGTAGGTATCTCAGTTCGGTGTAGGTCGTTCGCTCCAAGCTGGGCTGTGTGCAC
GAACCCCCCGTTCAGCCCGACCGCTGCGCCTTATCCGGTAACTATCGTCTTGAGTCCAACCCGGTAAGAC
ACGACTTATCGCCACTGGCAGCAGCCACTGGTAACAGGATTAGCAGAGCGAGGTATGTAGGCGGTGCTAC
AGAGTTCTTGAAGTGGTGGCCTAACTACGGCTACACTAGAAGAACAGTATTTGGTATCTGCGCTCTGCTG
AAGCCAGTTACCTTCGGAAAAAGAGTTGGTAGCTCTTGATCCGGCAAACAAACCACCGCTGGTAGCGGTG
GTTTTTTTGTTTGCAAGCAGCAGATTACGCGCAGAAAAAAAGGATCTCAAGAAGATCCTTTGATCTTTTC
TACGGGGTCTGACGCTCAGTGGAACGAAAACTCACGTTAAGGGATTTTGGTCATGAGATTATCAAAAAGG
ATCTTCACCTAGATCCTTTTAAATTAAAAATGAAGTTTTAAATCAATCTAAAGTATATATGAGTAAACTT
GGTCTGACAGTTACCAATGCTTAATCAGTGAGGCACCTATCTCAGCGATCTGTCTATTTCGTTCATCCAT
AGTTGCCTGACTCCCCGTCGTGTAGATAACTACGATACGGGAGGGCTTACCATCTGGCCCCAGTGCTGCA
ATGATACCGCGAGACCCACGCTCACCGGCTCCAGATTTATCAGCAATAAACCAGCCAGCCGGAAGGGCCG
AGCGCAGAAGTGGTCCTGCAACTTTATCCGCCTCCATCCAGTCTATTAATTGTTGCCGGGAAGCTAGAGT
AAGTAGTTCGCCAGTTAATAGTTTGCGCAACGTTGTTGCCATTGCTACAGGCATCGTGGTGTCACGCTCG
TCGTTTGGTATGGCTTCATTCAGCTCCGGTTCCCAACGATCAAGGCGAGTTACATGATCCCCCATGTTGT
GCAAAAAAGCGGTTAGCTCCTTCGGTCCTCCGATCGTTGTCAGAAGTAAGTTGGCCGCAGTGTTATCACT
CATGGTTATGGCAGCACTGCATAATTCTCTTACTGTCATGCCATCCGTAAGATGCTTTTCTGTGACTGGT
GAGTACTCAACCAAGTCATTCTGAGAATAGTGTATGCGGCGACCGAGTTGCTCTTGCCCGGCGTCAATAC
GGGATAATACCGCGCCACATAGCAGAACTTTAAAAGTGCTCATCATTGGAAAACGTTCTTCGGGGCGAAA
ACTCTCAAGGATCTTACCGCTGTTGAGATCCAGTTCGATGTAACCCACTCGTGCACCCAACTGATCTTCA
GCATCTTTTACTTTCACCAGCGTTTCTGGGTGAGCAAAAACAGGAAGGCAAAATGCCGCAAAAAAGGGAA
TAAGGGCGACACGGAAATGTTGAATACTCATACTCTTCCTTTTTCAATATTATTGAAGCATTTATCAGGG
TTATTGTCTCATGAGCGGATACATATTTGAATGTATTTAGAAAAATAAACAAATAGGGGTTCCGCGCACA
TTTCCCCGAAAAGTGCCACCTGACGTCGACGGATCGGGAGATCTCCCGATCCCCTATGGTGCACTCTCAG
TACAATCTGCTCTGATGCCGCATAGTTAAGCCAGTATCTGCTCCCTGCTTGTGTGTTGGAGGTCGCTGAG
TAGTGCGCGAGCAAAATTTAAGCTACAACAAGGCAAGGCTTGACCGACAATTGCATGAAGAATCTGCTTA
GGGTTAGGCGTTTTGCGCTGCTTCGCGATGTACGGGCCAGATATACGCGTTGACATTGATTATTGACTAG
TTATTAATAGTAATCAATTACGGGGTCATTAGTTCATAGCCCATATATGGAGTTCCGCGTTACATAACTT
ACGGTAAATGGCCCGCCTGGCTGACCGCCCAACGACCCCCGCCCATTGACGTCAATAATGACGTATGTTC
CCATAGTAACGCCAATAGGGACTTTCCATTGACGTCAATGGGTGGAGTATTTACGGTAAACTGCCCACTT
GGCAGTACATCAAGTGTATCATATGCCAAGTACGCCCCCTATTGACGTCAATGACGGTAAATGGCCCGCC
TGGCATTATGCCCAGTACATGACCTTATGGGACTTTCCTACTTGGCAGTACATCTACGTATTAGTCATCG
CTATTACCATGG
Features (pLannotate 1.2.2; 33 found; start..end, strand, type, name):
    217..397     +  LTR            5' LTR (truncated): truncated 5' long terminal repeat (LTR) from HIV-1
    444..569     +  misc_feature   HIV-1 Ψ: packaging signal of human immunodeficiency virus type 1
    553..916     +  CDS            HIV-1 gag (fragment): gag protein from human immunodeficiency virus 1; gag
   1062..1295    +  misc_feature   RRE: The Rev response element (RRE) of HIV-1 allows for Rev-dependent mRNA export from the nucleus to the cytoplasm.
   1672..1772    +  CDS            Rev (fragment): human immunodeficiency virus 1 (HIV-1) Rev protein; rev; enhances nuclear export of unspliced and incompletely spliced viral mRNAs
   1822..1939    +  misc_feature   cPPT/CTS: central polypurine tract and central termination sequence of HIV-1
   1990..2230    +  promoter       U6 promoter: RNA polymerase III promoter for human U6 snRNA
   2259..2334    +  misc_RNA       gRNA scaffold: guide RNA scaffold for the Streptococcus pyogenes CRISPR/Cas9 system
   2352..2370    +  CDS            small t antigen (fragment): SV40 (simian virus 40) small t antigen
   2396..2607    +  promoter       EF-1α core promoter: core promoter for human elongation factor EF-1α
   2632..6735    +  CDS            Cas9: Cas9 (Csn1) endonuclease from the Streptococcus pyogenes Type II CRISPR/Cas system generates RNA-guided double strand breaks in DNA
   6873..7470    +  CDS            PuroR (fragment): puromycin N-acetyltransferase; pac from Streptomyces; confers resistance to puromycin
   7486..8074    +  misc_feature   WPRE: woodchuck hepatitis virus posttranscriptional regulatory element
   8125..8144    +  misc_feature   cPPT/CTS (fragment): central polypurine tract and central termination sequence of HIV-1
   8146..8379    +  LTR            3' LTR (ΔU3): self-inactivating 3' long terminal repeat (LTR) from HIV-1
   8411..8635    +  polyA_signal   bGH poly(A) signal: bovine growth hormone polyadenylation signal
   8639..8660    +  promoter       SV40 promoter (fragment): SV40 enhancer and early promoter
   8681..9109    +  rep_origin     f1 ori (sequence partly withheld): f1 bacteriophage origin of replication; arrow indicates direction of (+) strand synthesis
   9123..9452    +  promoter       SV40 promoter: SV40 enhancer and early promoter
   9500..9547    +  promoter       EM7 promoter: synthetic bacterial promoter&nbsp
   9566..9940    +  CDS            BleoR: antibiotic-binding protein; Sh ble from Streptoalloteichus hindustanus; confers resistance to bleomycin, phleomycin, and Zeocin™
   9950..10075   +  CDS            ble (fragment): BLE_KLEPN - Experimental evidence at protein level: Swiss-Prot protein existence level 1. Binding protein with a strong affinity to the bleomycin family of antibiotics. Binds to CL990; an antimitotic-antibiotic compound. From Klebsiella pneumoniae.
  10070..10191   +  polyA_signal   SV40 poly(A) signal: SV40 polyadenylation signal
  10262..10284   -  protein_bind   lac operator (fragment): The lac repressor binds to the lac operator to inhibit transcription in E. coli. This inhibition can be relieved by adding lactose or isopropyl-β-D-thiogalactopyranoside (IPTG). lac repressor encoded by lacI
  10288..10318   -  promoter       lac promoter: promoter for the E. coli lac operon
  10333..10354   -  protein_bind   CAP binding site: CAP binding activates transcription in the presence of cAMP. E. coli catabolite activator protein
  10367..10459   -  CDS            lacI (fragment): lac repressor; lacI; The lac repressor binds to the lac operator to inhibit transcription in E. coli. This inhibition can be relieved by adding lactose or isopropyl-β-D-thiogalactopyranoside (IPTG).
  10642..11230   -  rep_origin     ori: high-copy-number ColE1/pMB1/pBR322/pUC origin of replication
  11401..12261   -  CDS            AmpR: β-lactamase; bla; confers resistance to ampicillin, carbenicillin, and related antibiotics
  12262..12366   -  promoter       AmpR promoter: bla
  12425..12477   -  misc_feature   bom (fragment): basis of mobility region from pBR322
  12632..13011   +  enhancer       CMV enhancer: human cytomegalovirus immediate early enhancer
  13012..199     +  promoter       CMV promoter (across the origin): human cytomegalovirus (CMV) immediate early promoter
