[The description below was written by a language model from this plasmid's Addgene catalogue record and pLannotate feature annotations shown in this document.]
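Description:
pLenti-Puro-sgBRSK1 is a lentiviral all-in-one CRISPR/Cas9 plasmid built on the pLentiCRISPR v2 backbone, carrying a single guide RNA directed against human BRSK1 (also known as hSAD1). It is about 13 kb in size and is propagated in E. coli through a high-copy ColE1/pUC-type origin with ampicillin selection (AmpR). An f1 origin is also annotated. The recorded growth strain is a recombination-reducing strain, a common choice for plasmids carrying repeated LTR sequences.

The viral cassette has a third-generation, self-inactivating layout. A CMV enhancer/promoter precedes a truncated HIV-1 5' LTR to drive genomic RNA production in packaging cells. This is followed by the Ψ packaging signal, a gag fragment, the RRE for Rev-dependent nuclear export, and the cPPT/CTS. The cassette ends in a ΔU3 3' LTR, which inactivates LTR promoter activity after integration, and a bGH polyadenylation signal lies downstream.

Between the LTRs, a human U6 RNA polymerase III promoter transcribes the BRSK1 spacer fused to the S. pyogenes gRNA scaffold. An EF-1α core promoter drives S. pyogenes Cas9, followed by a puromycin resistance gene and a WPRE to enhance transcript expression. The gap between Cas9 and PuroR is not annotated, so the feature table does not show how the two are linked. Outside the viral region, the backbone carries an SV40/EM7-driven bleomycin/Zeocin resistance cassette.

The plasmid is used to produce lentivirus that delivers Cas9 and the guide together, allowing puromycin selection of transduced human cells for BRSK1 disruption. The associated publication studied AMPK-related kinases downstream of LKB1 in non-small-cell lung cancer.
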