Addgene plasmid #138686: pLenti-Puro-sgBRSK1
Purpose: Expresses a human BRSK1-targeting sgRNA and Cas9
Depositing lab: Reuben Shaw. Depositing organization: Salk Institute for Biological Studies. Publication: The AMPK-Related Kinases SIK1 and SIK3 Mediate Key Tumor-Suppressive Effects of LKB1 in NSCLC. Hollstein PE, Eichner LJ, Brun SN, Kamireddy A, Svensson RU, Vera LI, Ross DS, Rymoff TJ, Hutchins A, Galvez HM, Williams AE, Shokhirev MN, Screaton RA, Berdeaux R, Shaw RJ. Cancer Discov. 2019 Nov;9(11):1606-1627. doi: 10.1158/2159-8290.CD-18-1261. Epub 2019 Jul 26. PubMed 31350328.
Backbone
  Vector backbone: pLentiCRISPR v2
  Vector type: Lentiviral
Growth in bacteria
  Bacterial resistance: Ampicillin, 100 μg/mL
  Growth temperature: 37°C
  Growth strain: NEB Stable
  Copy number: High Copy
Gene/Insert
  Gene/Insert name: sgBRSK1 human
  gRNA/shRNA sequence: GGGTGAGCTATTCGACTACC
  Species: H. sapiens (human)
  Entrez Gene: BRSK1 (a.k.a. hSAD1)
  Promoter: hU6
  Cloning method: Restriction Enzyme; 5′ cloning site unknown (unknown if destroyed)
Terms and licenses: Academic/Nonprofit Terms; Industry Terms: Not Available to Industry
How to cite: pLenti-Puro-sgBRSK1 was a gift from Reuben Shaw (Addgene plasmid # 138686 ; http://n2t.net/addgene:138686 ; RRID:Addgene_138686)
