>Addgene plasmid #138686 | pLenti-Puro-sgBRSK1 | depositor partial sequence | sequence record 268010 | hU6 FWD Sequence
NCGTACCGATTTCTTGGCTTTATATATCTTGTGGAAGGACGAAACACCGGGTGAGCTATTCGACTACCGT
TTTAGAGCTAGAAATAGCAAGTTAAAATAAGGCTAGTCCGTTATCAACTTGAAAAAGTGGCACCGAGTCG
GTGCTTTTTTGAATTCGCTAGCTAGGTCTTGAAAGGAGTGGGAATTGGCTCCGGTGCCCGTCAGTGGGCA
GAGCGCACATCGCCCACAGTCCCCGAGAAGTTGGGGGGAGGGGTCGGCAATTGATCCGGTGCCTAGAGAA
GGTGGCGCGGGGTAAACTGGGAAAGTGATGTCGTGTACTGGCTCCGCCTTTTTCCCGAGGGTGGGGGAGA
ACCGTATATAAGTGCAGTAGTCGCCGTGAACGTTCTTTTTCGCAACGGGTTTGCCGCCAGAACACAGGAC
CGGTTCTAGAGCGCTGCCACCATGGACAAAAAGTACAGCATCGGCCTGGACATCGGCACCAACTCTGTGG
GCTGGGCCGTGATCCCCGACCAATACAAGGTGCCCAACAAGAAATTCAAGGGGCTGGGCAACCCCGACCG
GCACAGCATCAAGAAAAACCTGATCGGAACCCCTGCTGTTCGAAAAGCGGGTAAACAGCCGAGGCCCCCC
GGTTGAAA
